>Addgene plasmid #194561 | pPB-TetON-mEGFP-HMGB1-WT | addgene full sequence | sequence record 385328 | Addgene NGS Result
GTAAAACGACGGCCAGTGAGCGCGCCTCGTTCATTCACGTTTTTGAACCCGTGGAGGACGGGCAGACTCG
CGGTGCAAATGTGTTTTACAGCGTGATGGAGCAGATGAAGATGCTCGACACGCTGCAGAACACGCAGCTA
GATTAACCCTAGAAAGATAATCATATTGTGACGTACGTTAAAGATAATCATGTGTAAAATTGACGCATGT
GTTTTATCGGTCTGTATATCGAGGTTTATTTATTAATTTGAATAGATATTAAGTTTTATTATATTTACAC
TTACATACTAATAATAAATTCAACAAACAATTTATTTATGTTTATTTATTTATTAAAAAAAACAAAAACT
CAAAATTTCTTCTATAAAGTAACAAAACTTTTATGAGGGACAGCCCCCCCCCAAAGCCCCCAGGGATGTA
ATTACGTCCCTCCCCCGCTAGGGGGCAGCAGCGAGCCGCCCGGGGCTCCGCTCCGGTCCGGCGCTCCCCC
CGCATCCCCGAGCCGGCAGCGTGCGGGGACAGCCCGGGCACGGGGAAGGTGGCACGGGATCGCTTTCCTC
TGAACGCTTCTCGCTGCTCTTTGAGCCTGCAGACACCTGGGGGGATACGGGGAAAAGGCCTCCACGGCCA
CTAGTCTTTCGTCTTCAAGAATTCCTCGAGTTTACTCCCTATCAGTGATAGAGAACGTATGAAGAGTTTA
CTCCCTATCAGTGATAGAGAACGTATGCAGACTTTACTCCCTATCAGTGATAGAGAACGTATAAGGAGTT
TACTCCCTATCAGTGATAGAGAACGTATGACCAGTTTACTCCCTATCAGTGATAGAGAACGTATCTACAG
TTTACTCCCTATCAGTGATAGAGAACGTATATCCAGTTTACTCCCTATCAGTGATAGAGAACGTATAAGC
TTTAGGCGTGTACGGTGGGCGCCTATAAAAGCAGAGCTCGTTTAGTGAACCGTCAGATCGCCTGGAGCAA
TTCCACAACACTTTTGTCTTATACCAACTTTCCGTACCACTTCCTACCCTCGTAAAGGTCTAGAGCTAGC
CACCATGGTGAGCAAGGGCGAGGAGCTGTTCACCGGGGTGGTGCCCATCCTGGTCGAGCTGGACGGCGAC
GTAAACGGCCACAAGTTCAGCGTGCGCGGCGAGGGCGAGGGCGATGCCACCAACGGCAAGCTGACCCTGA
AGTTCATCTGCACCACCGGCAAGCTGCCCGTGCCCTGGCCCACCCTCGTGACCACCCTGACCTACGGCGT
GCAGTGCTTCAGCCGCTACCCCGACCACATGAAGCAGCACGACTTCTTCAAGTCCGCCATGCCCGAAGGC
TACGTCCAGGAGCGCACCATCTCCTTCAAGGACGACGGCACCTACAAGACCCGCGCCGAGGTGAAGTTCG
AGGGCGACACCCTGGTGAACCGCATCGAGCTGAAGGGCATCGACTTCAAGGAGGACGGCAACATCCTGGG
GCACAAGCTGGAGTACAACTTCAACAGCCACAACGTCTATATCACGGCCGACAAGCAGAAGAACGGCATC
AAGGCGAACTTCAAGATCCGCCACAACGTCGAGGACGGCAGCGTGCAGCTCGCCGACCACTACCAGCAGA
ACACCCCCATCGGCGACGGCCCCGTGCTGCTGCCCGACAACCACTACCTGAGCACCCAGTCCAAGCTGAG
CAAAGACCCCAACGAGAAGCGCGATCACATGGTCCTGCTGGAGTTCGTGACCGCCGCCGGGATCACTCTC
GGCATGGACGAGCTGTACACGGCGATGGGCAAAGGAGATCCTAAGAAGCCGAGAGGCAAAATGTCATCAT
ATGCATTTTTTGTGCAAACTTGTCGGGAGGAGCATAAGAAGAAGCACCCAGATGCTTCAGTCAACTTCTC
AGAGTTTTCTAAGAAGTGCTCAGAGAGGTGGAAGACCATGTCTGCTAAAGAGAAAGGAAAATTTGAAGAT
ATGGCAAAAGCGGACAAGGCCCGTTATGAAAGAGAAATGAAAACCTATATCCCTCCCAAAGGGGAGACAA
AAAAGAAGTTCAAGGATCCCAATGCACCCAAGAGGCCTCCTTCGGCCTTCTTCCTCTTCTGCTCTGAGTA
TCGCCCAAAAATCAAAGGAGAACATCCTGGCCTGTCCATTGGTGATGTTGCGAAGAAACTGGGAGAGATG
TGGAATAACACTGCTGCAGATGACAAGCAGCCTTATGAAAAGAAGGCTGCGAAGCTGAAGGAAAAATATG
AAAAGGATATTGCTGCATATCGAGCTAAAGGAAAGCCTGATGCAGCAAAAAAGGGAGTTGTCAAGGCTGA
AAAAAGCAAGAAAAAGAAGGAAGAGGAGGAAGATGAGGAAGATGAAGAGGATGAGGAGGAGGAGGAAGAT
GAAGAAGATGAAGATGAAGAAGAAGATGATGATGATGAATAATGTACAAGACCGGTTGACCGGTTAGTAA
TGAGTTTAAACGGGGGAGGAAGACCGGTTGACCGGTTAGTAATGAGTTTAAACGGGGGAGGCTAACTGAA
ACACGGAAGGAGACAATACCGGAAGGAACCCGCGCTATGACGGCAATAAAAAGACAGAATAAAACGCACG
GGTGTTGGGTCGTTTGTTCATAAACGCGGGGTTCGGTCCCAGGGCTGGCACTCTGTCGATACCCCACCGA
GACCCCATTGGGGCCAATACGCCCGCGTTTCTTCCTTTTCCCCACCCCACCCCCCAAGTTCGGGTGAAGG
CCCAGGGCTCGCAGCCAACGTCGGGGCGGCAGGCCCTGCCATAGCAGATCTGCGAAATCGGATCCAGCTG
AATCTAAGTGGATCTGCGATCGCTCCGGTGCCCGTCAGTGGGCAGAGCGCACATCGCCCACAGTCCCCGA
GAAGTTGGGGGGAGGGGTCGGCAATTGAACGGGTGCCTAGAGAAGGTGGCGCGGGGTAAACTGGGAAAGT
GATGTCGTGTACTGGCTCCGCCTTTTTCCCGAGGGTGGGGGAGAACCGTATATAAGTGCAGTAGTCGCCG
TGAACGTTCTTTTTCGCAACGGGTTTGCCGCCAGAACACAGCTGAAGCTTCGAGGGGCTCGCATCTCTCC
TTCACGCGCCCGCCGCCCTACCTGAGGCCGCCATCCACGCCGGTTGAGTCGCGTTCTGCCGCCTCCCGCC
TGTGGTGCCTCCTGAACTGCGTCCGCCGTCTAGGTAAGTTTAAAGCTCAGGTCGAGACCGGGCCTTTGTC
CGGCGCTCCCTTGGAGCCTACCTAGACTCAGCCGGCTCTCCACGCTTTGCCTGACCCTGCTTGCTCAACT
CTACGTCTTTGTTTCGTTTTCTGTTCTGCGCCGTTACAGATCTAAGCTGTGACCGGCGCCTACTCTAGAG
CCGCCATGTCTAGACTGGACAAGAGCAAAGTCATAAACTCTGCTCTGGAATTACTCAATGGAGTCGGTAT
CGAAGGCCTGACGACAAGGAAACTCGCTCAAAAGCTGGGAGTTGAGCAGCCTACCCTGTACTGGCACGTG
AAGAACAAGCGGGCCCTGCTCGATGCCCTGCCAATCGAGATGCTGGACAGGCATCATACCCACTCCTGCC
CCCTGGAAGGCGAGTCATGGCAAGACTTTCTGCGGAACAACGCCAAGTCATACCGCTGTGCTCTCCTCTC
ACATCGCGACGGGGCTAAAGTGCATCTCGGCACCCGCCCAACAGAGAAACAGTACGAAACCCTGGAAAAT
CAGCTCGCGTTCCTGTGTCAGCAAGGCTTCTCCCTGGAGAACGCACTGTACGCTCTGTCCGCCGTGGGCC
ACTTTACACTGGGCTGCGTATTGGAGGAACAGGAGCATCAAGTAGCAAAAGAGGAAAGAGAGACACCTAC
CACCGATTCTATGCCCCCACTTCTGAAACAAGCAATTGAGCTGTTCGACCGGCAGGGAGCCGAACCTGCC
TTCCTTTTCGGCCTGGAACTAATCATATGTGGCCTGGAGAAACAGCTAAAGTGCGAAAGCGGCGGGCCGA
CCGACGCCCTTGACGATTTTGACTTAGACATGCTCCCAGCCGATGCCCTTGACGACTTTGACCTTGATAT
GCTGCCTGCTGACGCTCTTGACGATTTTGACCTTGACATGCTCCCCGGGGAGGGCAGAGGAAGTCTTCTA
ACATGCGGTGACGTGGAGGAGAATCCCGGCCCTATGACCGAGTACAAGCCCACGGTGCGCCTCGCCACCC
GCGACGACGTCCCCAGGGCCGTACGCACCCTCGCCGCCGCGTTCGCCGACTACCCCGCCACGCGCCACAC
CGTCGATCCGGACCGCCACATCGAGCGGGTCACCGAGCTGCAAGAACTCTTCCTCACGCGCGTCGGGCTC
GACATCGGCAAGGTGTGGGTCGCGGACGACGGCGCCGCGGTGGCGGTCTGGACCACGCCGGAGAGCGTCG
AAGCGGGGGCGGTGTTCGCCGAGATCGGCCCGCGCATGGCCGAGTTGAGCGGTTCCCGGCTGGCCGCGCA
GCAACAGATGGAAGGCCTCCTGGCGCCGCACCGGCCCAAGGAGCCCGCGTGGTTCCTGGCCACCGTCGGC
GTCTCGCCCGACCACCAGGGCAAGGGTCTGGGCAGCGCCGTCGTGCTCCCCGGAGTGGAGGCGGCCGAGC
GCGCCGGGGTGCCCGCCTTCCTGGAGACCTCCGCGCCCCGCAACCTCCCCTTCTACGAGCGGCTCGGCTT
CACCGTCACCGCCGACGTCGAGGTGCCCGAAGGACCGCGCACCTGGTGCATGACCCGCAAGCCCGGTGCC
TGAAATCAACCTCTGGATTACAAAATTTGTGGGTAAACTTGTTTATTGCAGCTTATAATGGTTACAAATA
AAGCAATAGCATCACAAATTTCACAAATAAAGCATTTTTTTCACTGCATTCTAGTTGTGGTTTGTCCAAA
CTCATCAATGTATCTTATCATGTCTGGAATTGACTCAAATGATGTCAATTAGTCTATCAGAAGCTCATCT
GGTCTCCCTTCCGGGGGACAAGACATCCCTGTTTAATATTTAAACAGCAGTGTTCCCAAACTGGGTTCTT
ATATCCCTTGCTCTGGTCAACCAGGTTGCAGGGTTTCCTGTCCTCACAGGAACGAAGTCCCTAAAGAAAC
AGTGGCAGCCAGGTTTAGCCCCGGAATTGACTGGATTCCTTTTTTAGGGCCCATTGGTATGGCTTTTTCC
CCGTATCCCCCCAGGTGTCTGCAGGCTCAAAGAGCAGCGAGAAGCGTTCAGAGGAAAGCGATCCCGTGCC
ACCTTCCCCGTGCCCGGGCTGTCCCCGCACGCTGCCGGCTCGGGGATGCGGGGGGAGCGCCGGACCGGAG
CGGAGCCCCGGGCGGCTCGCTGCTGCCCCCTAGCGGGGGAGGGACGTAATTACATCCCTGGGGGCTTTGG
GGGGGGGCTGTCCCTGATATCTATAACAAGAAAATATATATATAATAAGTTATCACGTAAGTAGAACATG
AAATAACAATATAATTATCGTATGAGTTAAATCTTAAAAGTCACGTAAAAGATAATCATGCGTCATTTTG
ACTCACGCGGTCGTTATAGTTCAAAATCAGTGACACTTACCGCATTGACAAGCACGCCTCACGGGAGCTC
CAAGCGGCGACTGAGATGTCCTAAATGCACAGCGACGGATTCGCGCTATTTAGAAAGAGAGAGCAATATT
TCAAGAATGCATGCGTCAATTTTACGCAGACTATCTTTCTAGGGTTAATCTAGCTGCATCAGGATCATAT
CGTCGGGTCTTTTTTCCGGCTCAGTCATCGCCCAAGCTGGCGCTATCTGGGCATCGGGGAGGAAGAAGCC
CGTGCCTTTTCCCGCGAGGTTGAAGCGGCATGGAAAGAGTTTGCCGAGGATGACTGCTGCTGCATTGACG
TTGAGCGAAAACGCACGTTTACCATGATGATTCGGGAAGGTGTGGCCATGCACGCCTTTAACGGTGAACT
GTTCGTTCAGGCCACCTGGGATACCAGTTCGTCGCGGCTTTTCCGGACACAGTTCCGGATGGTCAGCCCG
AAGCGCATCAGCAACCCGAACAATACCGGCGACAGCCGGAACTGCCGTGCCGGTGTGCAGATTAATGACA
GCGGTGCGGCGCTGGGATATTACGTCAGCGAGGACGGGTATCCTGGCTGGATGCCGCAGAAATGGACATG
GATACCCCGTGAGTTACCCGGCGGGCGCGCTTGGCGTAATCATGGTCATAGCTGTTTCCTGTGTGAAATT
GTTATCCGCTCACAATTCCACACAACATACGAGCCGGAAGCATAAAGTGTAAAGCCTGGGGTGCCTAATG
AGTGAGCTAACTCACATTAATTGCGTTGCGCTCACTGCCCGCTTTCCAGTCGGGAAACCTGTCGTGCCAG
CTGCATTAATGAATCGGCCAACGCGCGGGGAGAGGCGGTTTGCGTATTGGGCGCTCTTCCGCTTCCTCGC
TCACTGACTCGCTGCGCTCGGTCGTTCGGCTGCGGCGAGCGGTATCAGCTCACTCAAAGGCGGTAATACG
GTTATCCACAGAATCAGGGGATAACGCAGGAAAGAACATGTGAGCAAAAGGCCAGCAAAAGGCCAGGAAC
CGTAAAAAGGCCGCGTTGCTGGCGTTTTTCCATAGGCTCCGCCCCCCTGACGAGCATCACAAAAATCGAC
GCTCAAGTCAGAGGTGGCGAAACCCGACAGGACTATAAAGATACCAGGCGTTTCCCCCTGGAAGCTCCCT
CGTGCGCTCTCCTGTTCCGACCCTGCCGCTTACCGGATACCTGTCCGCCTTTCTCCCTTCGGGAAGCGTG
GCGCTTTCTCATAGCTCACGCTGTAGGTATCTCAGTTCGGTGTAGGTCGTTCGCTCCAAGCTGGGCTGTG
TGCACGAACCCCCCGTTCAGCCCGACCGCTGCGCCTTATCCGGTAACTATCGTCTTGAGTCCAACCCGGT
AAGACACGACTTATCGCCACTGGCAGCAGCCACTGGTAACAGGATTAGCAGAGCGAGGTATGTAGGCGGT
GCTACAGAGTTCTTGAAGTGGTGGCCTAACTACGGCTACACTAGAAGAACAGTATTTGGTATCTGCGCTC
TGCTGAAGCCAGTTACCTTCGGAAAAAGAGTTGGTAGCTCTTGATCCGGCAAACAAACCACCGCTGGTAG
CGGTGGTTTTTTTGTTTGCAAGCAGCAGATTACGCGCAGAAAAAAAGGATCTCAAGAAGATCCTTTGATC
TTTTCTACGGGGTCTGACGCTCAGTGGAACGAAAACTCACGTTAAGGGATTTTGGTCATGAGATTATCAA
AAAGGATCTTCACCTAGATCCTTTTAAATTAAAAATGAAGTTTTAAATCAATCTAAAGTATATATGAGTA
AACTTGGTCTGACAGTTACCAATGCTTAATCAGTGAGGCACCTATCTCAGCGATCTGTCTATTTCGTTCA
TCCATAGTTGCCTGACTCCCCGTCGTGTAGATAACTACGATACGGGAGGGCTTACCATCTGGCCCCAGTG
CTGCAATGATACCGCGAGACCCACGCTCACCGGCTCCAGATTTATCAGCAATAAACCAGCCAGCCGGAAG
GGCCGAGCGCAGAAGTGGTCCTGCAACTTTATCCGCCTCCATCCAGTCTATTAATTGTTGCCGGGAAGCT
AGAGTAAGTAGTTCGCCAGTTAATAGTTTGCGCAACGTTGTTGCCATTGCTACAGGCATCGTGGTGTCAC
GCTCGTCGTTTGGTATGGCTTCATTCAGCTCCGGTTCCCAACGATCAAGGCGAGTTACATGATCCCCCAT
GTTGTGCAAAAAAGCGGTTAGCTCCTTCGGTCCTCCGATCGTTGTCAGAAGTAAGTTGGCCGCAGTGTTA
TCACTCATGGTTATGGCAGCACTGCATAATTCTCTTACTGTCATGCCATCCGTAAGATGCTTTTCTGTGA
CTGGTGAGTACTCAACCAAGTCATTCTGAGAATAGTGTATGCGGCGACCGAGTTGCTCTTGCCCGGCGTC
AATACGGGATAATACCGCGCCACATAGCAGAACTTTAAAAGTGCTCATCATTGGAAAACGTTCTTCGGGG
CGAAAACTCTCAAGGATCTTACCGCTGTTGAGATCCAGTTCGATGTAACCCACTCGTGCACCCAACTGAT
CTTCAGCATCTTTTACTTTCACCAGCGTTTCTGGGTGAGCAAAAACAGGAAGGCAAAATGCCGCAAAAAA
GGGAATAAGGGCGACACGGAAATGTTGAATACTCATACTCTTCCTTTTTCAATATTATTGAAGCATTTAT
CAGGGTTATTGTCTCATGAGCGGATACATATTTGAATGTATTTAGAAAAATAAACAAATAGGGGTTCCGC
GCACATTTCCCCGAAAAGTGCCACCTAAATTGTAAGCGTTAATATTTTGTTAAAATTCGCGTTAAATTTT
TGTTAAATCAGCTCATTTTTTAACCAATAGGCCGAAATCGGCAAAATCCCTTATAAATCAAAAGAATAGA
CCGAGATAGGGT
[37 nt withheld, positions 8483-8519]
AAAGAACGTGGACTCCAACGTCAAAGG
[49 nt withheld, positions 8547-8595]
T
[91 nt withheld, positions 8597-8687]
G
[124 nt withheld, positions 8689-8812]
CCCATTCGCCATTCAGGCTGCGCAACTGTTGGGAAGGGCGATCGGTGCGGGCCTCTTCGCTATTACGCCA
GCTGGCGAAAGGGGGATGTGCTGCAAGGCGATTAAGTTGGGTAACGCCAGGGTTTTCCCAGTCACGACGT
T
Features (pLannotate 1.2.2; 24 found; start..end, strand, type, name):
     21..140     +  CDS            B (fragment): PORTL_LAMBD - Experimental evidence at protein level: Swiss-Prot protein existence level 1. Forms the portal vertex of the capsid (PubMed:6228056, PubMed:6232391). This portal plays critical roles in head assembly, genome packaging, neck/tail attachment, and genome ejection (Probable). The portal protein multimerizes as a single ring-shaped homododecamer arranged around a central channel (PubMed:6232391). Binds to the terminase subunits to form the packaging machine (PubMed:7799432). From Escherichia phage lambda (Bacteriophage lambda).
    658..1036    +  promoter       TRE3G promoter: 3rd-generation Tet-responsive promoter that can be activated by binding of Tet-On® 3G
   1055..1769    +  CDS            SiriusGFP (fragment): enhanced GFP (EGFP) derivative that exhibits robust folding and enhanced photostability (Zhong et al., 2019) mammalian codon-optimized
   1775..2320    +  CDS            HMGB1 (fragment): HMGB1_HORSE - Also known as HMG1. Experimental evidence at protein level: Swiss-Prot protein existence level 1. In the extracellular compartment (following either active secretion or passive release) involved in regulation of the inflammatory response. Fully reduced HGMB1 (which subsequently gets oxidized after release) in association with CXCL12 mediates the recruitment of inflammatory cells during the initial phase of tissue injury; the CXCL12:HMGB1 complex triggers CXCR4 homodimerization. Induces the migration of monocyte-derived immature dendritic cells and seems to regulate adhesive and m
   2561..2609    +  polyA_signal   HSV TK poly(A) signal: herpes simplex virus thymidine kinase polyadenylation signal (Cole and Stacy, 1985)
   2700..2716    -  polyA_signal   bGH poly(A) signal (fragment): bovine growth hormone polyadenylation signal
   2840..3051    +  promoter       EF-1α core promoter: core promoter for human elongation factor EF-1α
   3064..3332    +  LTR            5' LTR (truncated): truncated 5' long terminal repeat (LTR) from human T-cell leukemia virus (HTLV) type 1
   3366..4063    +  CDS            rtTA3 (fragment): reverse tetracycline transactivator 3 activates expression from Tet-responsive promoters in the presence of doxycycline
   3993..4103    +  CDS            VP48: 3 tandem repeats of the minimal activation domain of herpes simplex virus VP16 (Cheng et al., 2013)
   4164..4763    +  CDS            PuroR: puromycin N-acetyltransferase; pac from Streptomyces alboniger; confers resistance to puromycin
   4764..4791    +  misc_feature   WPRE (fragment): woodchuck hepatitis virus posttranscriptional regulatory element
   4796..4917    +  polyA_signal   SV40 poly(A) signal: SV40 polyadenylation signal
   4935..5027    +  ncRNA          G-CSF SLDE: Accession: RF00183 - G-CSF factor stem-loop destabilising element (SLDE)
   5724..6191    +  CDS            B (fragment): PORTL_LAMBD - Experimental evidence at protein level: Swiss-Prot protein existence level 1. Forms the portal vertex of the capsid (PubMed:6228056, PubMed:6232391). This portal plays critical roles in head assembly, genome packaging, neck/tail attachment, and genome ejection (Probable). The portal protein multimerizes as a single ring-shaped homododecamer arranged around a central channel (PubMed:6232391). Binds to the terminase subunits to form the packaging machine (PubMed:7799432). From Escherichia phage lambda (Bacteriophage lambda).
   6229..6245    -  protein_bind   lac operator: The lac repressor binds to the lac operator to inhibit transcription in E. coli. This inhibition can be relieved by adding lactose or isopropyl-β-D-thiogalactopyranoside (IPTG). lac repressor encoded by lacI
   6253..6283    -  promoter       lac promoter: promoter for the E. coli lac operon
   6298..6319    -  protein_bind   CAP binding site: CAP binding activates transcription in the presence of cAMP. E. coli catabolite activator protein
   6332..6424    -  CDS            lacI (fragment): lac repressor; lacI; The lac repressor binds to the lac operator to inhibit transcription in E. coli. This inhibition can be relieved by adding lactose or isopropyl-β-D-thiogalactopyranoside (IPTG).
   6607..7195    -  rep_origin     ori: high-copy-number ColE1/pMB1/pBR322/pUC origin of replication
   7366..8226    -  CDS            AmpR: β-lactamase; bla; confers resistance to ampicillin, carbenicillin, and related antibiotics
   8227..8331    -  promoter       AmpR promoter: bla
   8384..8812    -  rep_origin     f1 ori (sequence partly withheld): f1 bacteriophage origin of replication; arrow indicates direction of (+) strand synthesis
   8817..19      -  CDS            lacZα (fragment) (across the origin): LacZα fragment of β-galactosidase; lacZ fragment
