[The description below was written by a language model from this plasmid's Addgene catalogue record and pLannotate feature annotations shown in this document.]
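Description:
pPB-TetON-mEGFP-HMGB1-WT is a mammalian expression plasmid of about 9 kb built on the pPB-TetON backbone. It provides doxycycline-inducible expression of human HMGB1 fused at its N terminus to monomeric EGFP. The "PB" in the name suggests a piggyBac transposon design for stable genomic integration, but the feature table does not annotate any transposon terminal repeats, so this cannot be confirmed from the record. In E. coli the plasmid is maintained through a high-copy ColE1/pUC-type origin and selected with ampicillin (AmpR under its own bla promoter). An f1 origin and remnants of lac/lacZα cloning-vector sequence are also present. The short matches to a lambda phage portal protein look like backbone or stuffer sequence rather than functional elements.

The payload is an all-in-one Tet-On system. A TRE3G promoter drives a GFP coding sequence, which the annotation tool matched to an EGFP derivative and the catalogue lists as mEGFP. It is followed directly by the HMGB1 coding sequence, with an HSV TK polyadenylation signal annotated downstream. The catalogue purpose describes the product as a wild-type HMGB1 IDR fusion. A second, constitutive cassette uses the EF-1α core promoter with an HTLV-1 5' LTR fragment to express an rtTA3-type reverse tetracycline transactivator, followed by the puromycin resistance gene and an SV40 poly(A) signal. The element linking the transactivator and PuroR is not annotated. Puromycin therefore selects cells carrying the construct, and adding doxycycline lets the transactivator bind TRE3G and switch on the fluorescent fusion.

The construct allows controlled, live-cell visualisation of HMGB1 localisation. The associated study concerns aberrant phase separation and nucleolar dysfunction in genetic disease, where this plasmid presumably serves as the wild-type reference for comparison with variant forms.
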