Addgene plasmid #194561: pPB-TetON-mEGFP-HMGB1-WT
Purpose: Dox-inducible Mammalian Expression of mEGFP-HMGB1 WT IDR Fusion Protein
Depositing lab: Denes Hnisz. Publication: Aberrant phase separation and nucleolar dysfunction in rare genetic diseases. Mensah MA, Niskanen H, Magalhaes AP, Basu S, Kircher M, Sczakiel HL, Reiter AMV, Elsner J, Meinecke P, Biskup S, Chung BHY, Dombrowsky G, Eckmann-Scholz C, Hitz MP, Hoischen A, Holterhus PM, Hulsemann W, Kahrizi K, Kalscheuer VM, Kan A, Krumbiegel M, Kurth I, Leubner J, Longardt AC, Moritz JD, Najmabadi H, Skipalova K, Snijders Blok L, Tzschach A, Wiedersberg E, Zenker M, Garcia-Cabau C, Buschow R, Salvatella X, Kraushar ML, Mundlos S, Caliebe A, Spielmann M, Horn D, Hnisz D. Nature. 2023 Feb;614(7948):564-571. doi: 10.1038/s41586-022-05682-1. Epub 2023 Feb 8. PubMed 36755093.
Backbone
  Vector backbone: pPB-TetON
  Vector type: Mammalian Expression
  Selectable markers: Puromycin
Growth in bacteria
  Bacterial resistance: Ampicillin, 100 μg/mL
  Growth temperature: 37°C
  Growth strain: DH5alpha
  Copy number: High Copy
Gene/Insert
  Gene/Insert name: HMGB1
  Species: H. sapiens (human)
  Entrez Gene: HMGB1 (a.k.a. HMG-1, HMG1, HMG3, SBP-1)
  Tag / fusion protein: mEGFP (N terminal on insert)
  Cloning method: Gibson Cloning
Terms and licenses: Academic/Nonprofit Terms; Industry Terms: Not Available to Industry
How to cite: pPB-TetON-mEGFP-HMGB1-WT was a gift from Denes Hnisz (Addgene plasmid # 194561 ; http://n2t.net/addgene:194561 ; RRID:Addgene_194561)
